>Addgene plasmid #56398 | mPapaya-LC-Myosin-C-10 | depositor partial sequence | sequence record 87292 | insert sequence
ACGTCAGATCCGCTAGCGCTACCGGTCGCCACCATGGTGAGCAAGGGCGAGGGGCAATCGAAGCATGGGC
TAAAGGAGGAGATGACGGTGAAGTACCACATGGAAGGTTGCGTTAATGGTCACAAATTTGTCATTACTGG
AGAGGGCATTGGAAACCCTTTTAAGGGTAAGCAAACTGCAAATTTGTGTGTGATAGAAGGAGGCCCGCTG
CCGTTCTCGGAGGACATTTTAAGTCCGGGTTTTAAATATGGTGACCGGATTTTCACAGAGTACCCACAGG
ATATTGTAGATTACTTCAAGAACTCATGTCCAGCGGGCTATACGTGGGAAAGGAGCTTCCTCTTTGAGGA
CGGAGCGGTCTGTCGATGCAACGTGGACATAACAGTCTCTGAAAAGGAGAACTGCATCTATCACAAAAGT
ATCTTCAGAGGGGTGAATTTTCCCGCCGACGGCCCCGTAATGAAGAAAATGACCACTAATTGGGAAGCTA
GTACCGAGAAAATTGTGCCTGTTCCAAAGCAAGGGATATTAAAAGGAAAGGTCAAAATGTACCTATTGCT
GAAGGATGGCGGTCGTTATCATTGCCAGTTTGATACGGTATATAAAGCTAAATCAGTGCCCTCCAAGATG
CCAGAATGGCATTTTATACAGCATAAGCTCCTTAGGGAGGACCGCTCTGATGCTAAAAACCAGAAATGGC
AATTAACAGAACATGCAATCGCAGGCATGGACGAGCTGTACAAGTCCGGACTCAGATCTCGAGCTCAAGC
TTCGATGTCGAGCAAGAGAGCCAAGGCCAAGACCACCAAGAAGAGGCCCCAGAGGGCTACGTCCAATGTC
TTCGCCATGTTTGACCAGTCCCAGATCCAGGAGTTTAAGGAGGCCTTCAACATGATTGATCAGAACCGCG
ATGGCTTCATTGATAAGGAGGACCTGCACGACATGTTGGCCTCTCTGGGGAAGAACCCCACAGACGAGTA
CCTGGAGGGCATGATGAACGAGGCGCCAGGGCCCATCAACTTCACCATGTTCCTCACAATGTTTGGGGAG
AAGCTGAACGGCACAGACCCCGAGGATGTGATCCGCAATGCCTTTGCCTGCTTTGATGAGGAGGCCTCAG
GCTTCATCCACGAGGACCACCTGAGGGAGCTGCTCACCACCATGGGCGACCGATTCACGGATGAGGAGGT
GGACGAGATGTACCGCGAGGCACCCATTGATAAGAAGGGCAACTTCAACTACGTGGAGTTCACTCGCATC
CTCAAACACGGCGCCAAGGACAAGGACGACTAAGGATCCACCGGATCTAGATAACTGATCATAATCAGCC
ATACCA
