>Addgene plasmid #56398 | mPapaya-LC-Myosin-C-10 | addgene partial sequence | sequence record 119712 | SV40pA-R 5'-GAAATTTGTGATGCTATTGC-3'
GTTAACAACAACAATTGCATTCATTTTATGTTTCAGGTTCAGGGGGAGGTGTGGGAGGTTTTTTAAAGCA
AGTAAAACCTCTACAAATGTGGTATGGCTGATTATGATCAGTTATCTAGATCCGGTGGATCCTTAGTCGT
CCTTGTCCTTGGCGCCGTGTTTGAGGATGCGAGTGAACTCCACGTAGTTGAAGTTGCCCTTCTTATCAAT
GGGTGCCTCGCGGTACATCTCGTCCACCTCCTCATCCGTGAATCGGTCGCCCATGGTGGTGAGCAGCTCC
CTCAGGTGGTCCTCGTGGATGAAGCCTGAGGCCTCCTCATCAAAGCAGGCAAAGGCATTGCGGATCACAT
CCTCGGGGTCTGTGCCGTTCAGCTTCTCCCCAAACATTGTGAGGAACATGGTGAAGTTGATGGGCCCTGG
CGCCTCGTTCATCATGCCCTCCAGGTACTCGTCTGTGGGGTTCTTCCCCAGAGAGGCCAACATGTCGTGC
AGGTCCTCCTTATCAATGAAGCCATCGCGGTTCTGATCAATCATGTTGAAGGCCTCCTTAAACTCCTGGA
TCTGGGACTGGTCAAACATGGCGAAGACATTGGACGTAGCCCTCTGGGGCCTCTTCTTGGTGGTCTTGGC
CTTGGCTCTCTTGCTCGACATCGAAGCTTGAGCTCGAGATCTGAGTCCGGACTTGTACAGCTCGTCCATG
CCTGCGATTGCATGTTCTGTTAATTGCCATTTCTGGTTTTTAGCATCAGAGCGGTCCTCCCTAAGGAGCT
TATGCTGTATAAAATGCCATTCTGGCATCTTGGAGGGCACTGATTTAGCTTTATATACCGTATCA
