[The description below was written by a language model from this plasmid's Addgene catalogue record.]
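Description:
mPapaya-LC-Myosin-C-10 is a mammalian expression plasmid built on the mPapaya-C1 backbone (about 4.75 kb without insert), a C1-style fluorescent protein fusion vector. It is maintained in E. coli as a high-copy plasmid under kanamycin selection, and it carries a neomycin resistance marker that allows G418 selection of transfected mammalian cells. No feature table accompanies the record, so the origin of replication and the promoters driving the resistance marker are not explicitly stated. The use of an SV40 polyA reverse sequencing primer suggests that an SV40 polyadenylation signal lies downstream of the expression cassette.

The payload is a mouse myosin light chain coding sequence (LC-Myosin) expressed from the CMV promoter, a strong constitutive promoter in most mammalian cell lines. mPapaya is supplied by the backbone at the N terminus, so the fluorescent protein precedes the myosin light chain in the fusion. The "C-10" in the name probably denotes this C-series orientation and a 10-residue linker between the two parts, but the record does not confirm the linker. mPapaya is an engineered monomeric yellow fluorescent protein derived from a Zoanthus species protein, with recorded excitation at 530 nm and emission at 541 nm. Its monomeric character suits fusion tagging, since it reduces the risk of oligomerisation artefacts that could perturb the partner protein.

The stated purpose is localization. The fusion serves as a live- or fixed-cell imaging marker that labels structures incorporating myosin light chain, and it also demonstrates how mPapaya performs as a fusion tag. The cloning method for the insert is not recorded.
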