Addgene plasmid #56398: mPapaya-LC-Myosin-C-10
Purpose: Localization: Light Chain Myosin, Excitation: 530, Emission: 541
Depositing lab: Michael Davidson. Depositing organization: Florida State University, Tallahassee. Publication: An engineered monomeric Zoanthus sp. yellow fluorescent protein. Hoi H, Howe ES, Ding Y, Zhang W, Baird MA, Sell BR, Allen JR, Davidson MW, Campbell RE. Chem Biol. 2013 Oct 24;20(10):1296-304. doi: 10.1016/j.chembiol.2013.08.008. Epub 2013 Oct 3. PubMed 24094838.
Backbone
  Vector backbone: mPapaya-C1
  Backbone size w/o insert (bp): 4750
  Vector type: Mammalian Expression
  Selectable markers: Neomycin (select with G418)
Growth in bacteria
  Bacterial resistance: Kanamycin, 50 μg/mL
  Growth temperature: 37°C
  Growth strain: DH5alpha
  Copy number: High Copy
Gene/Insert
  Gene/Insert name: LC-Myosin (alt name: NM_172118.1)
  Species: M. musculus (mouse)
  Promoter: CMV
  Tag / fusion protein: mPapaya (N terminal on backbone)
  Cloning method: Unknown
  Sequencing primers: 5′ CMV-F; 3′ SV40pA-R
Terms and licenses: Academic/Nonprofit Terms; Industry Terms: Not Available to Industry
Depositor comments: . Excitation = 530; Emission = 541
How to cite: mPapaya-LC-Myosin-C-10 was a gift from Michael Davidson (Addgene plasmid # 56398 ; http://n2t.net/addgene:56398 ; RRID:Addgene_56398)
